Addgene plasmid #13765: pCrx-DsRed
Depositing lab: Connie Cepko. Publication: Controlled expression of transgenes introduced by in vivo electroporation. Matsuda T, Cepko CL. Proc Natl Acad Sci U S A. 2007 Jan 16;104(3):1027-32. doi: 10.1073/pnas.0610155104 PubMed 17209010.
Backbone
  Vector backbone: pCAGEN
  Backbone size w/o insert (bp): 3078
  Vector type: Mammalian Expression
Growth in bacteria
  Bacterial resistance: Ampicillin, 100 μg/mL
  Growth temperature: 37°C
  Growth strain: DH5alpha
  Copy number: High Copy
Gene/Insert
  Gene/Insert name: Crx promoter
  Species: M. musculus (mouse)
  Insert size (bp): 5726
  Entrez Gene: Crx (a.k.a. Crx1)
  Tag / fusion protein: DsRed2 (C terminal on backbone)
  Cloning method: Restriction Enzyme; 5′ cloning site SpeI (not destroyed); 3′ cloning site NotI (not destroyed)
  Sequencing primers: 5′ n/a
Terms and licenses: Academic/Nonprofit Terms; Industry Terms: Not Available to Industry
Depositor comments: The mouse Crx promoter is active in photoreceptor and bipolar cells in the retina.
How to cite: pCrx-DsRed was a gift from Connie Cepko (Addgene plasmid # 13765 ; http://n2t.net/addgene:13765 ; RRID:Addgene_13765)
