[The description below was written by a language model from this plasmid's Addgene catalogue record and pLannotate feature annotations shown in this document.]
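Description:
pCrx-DsRed is a mammalian expression reporter plasmid built on the pCAGEN backbone, in which the usual ubiquitous promoter has been replaced by mouse Crx promoter sequence driving the red fluorescent protein DsRed2. The annotated sequence is 8,804 nt, consistent with the catalogued 3,078 bp backbone plus a 5,726 bp insert cloned between SpeI and NotI. Only a 20 bp remnant of the CMV enhancer remains at the start of the record. It is followed by a long unannotated stretch of roughly 5 kb, which presumably corresponds to the Crx genomic regulatory sequence, although the feature table does not label it. The catalogued insert size appears to cover both the promoter and the reporter. The catalogue lists DsRed2 as a C-terminal tag, but no Crx coding sequence is annotated, so DsRed2 seems to act as a stand-alone reporter.

Downstream of a short multiple cloning site fragment lies the mammalian codon-optimized DsRed2 coding sequence. It is followed by a β-globin exon fragment and the rabbit β-globin polyadenylation signal, which terminate and stabilise the transcript. The backbone also carries an SV40 origin with an SV40 poly(A) signal, as well as lac promoter/operator and lacI remnants left over from cloning vector ancestry. In E. coli the plasmid replicates from a high-copy ColE1/pUC-type origin and is selected with ampicillin through the β-lactamase gene and its own promoter. No mammalian selection marker is annotated.

According to the depositor, the mouse Crx promoter is active in photoreceptor and bipolar cells of the retina, so the construct labels these cell types with red fluorescence. The associated publication concerns controlled transgene expression after in vivo electroporation, which indicates use as a cell-type-specific reporter delivered to the retina by that route.
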