Features (pLannotate 1.2.2; 16 found; start..end, strand, type, name):
      4..23      +  enhancer       CMV enhancer (fragment): human cytomegalovirus immediate early enhancer
   5036..5058    +  misc_feature   MCS (fragment): multiple cloning site
   5066..5743    +  CDS            DsRed2: improved tetrameric variant of DsRed fluorescent protein mammalian codon-optimized
   5751..5822    +  CDS            HBB (fragment): HBB_PONPY - Experimental evidence at transcript level: Swiss-Prot protein existence level 2. Involved in oxygen transport from the lung to the various peripheral tissues. From Pongo pygmaeus (Bornean orangutan).
   5893..5948    +  polyA_signal   β-globin poly(A) signal: rabbit β-globin polyadenylation signal (Gil and Proudfoot, 1987)
   6331..6347    -  protein_bind   lac operator: The lac repressor binds to the lac operator to inhibit transcription in E. coli. This inhibition can be relieved by adding lactose or isopropyl-β-D-thiogalactopyranoside (IPTG). lac repressor encoded by lacI
   6355..6385    -  promoter       lac promoter: promoter for the E. coli lac operon
   6400..6421    -  protein_bind   CAP binding site: CAP binding activates transcription in the presence of cAMP. E. coli catabolite activator protein
   6434..6473    -  CDS            lacI (fragment): lac repressor; lacI; The lac repressor binds to the lac operator to inhibit transcription in E. coli. This inhibition can be relieved by adding lactose or isopropyl-β-D-thiogalactopyranoside (IPTG).
   6480..6502    +  promoter       SV40 promoter (fragment): SV40 enhancer and early promoter
   6526..6661    +  rep_origin     SV40 ori: SV40 origin of replication
   6681..6815    +  polyA_signal   SV40 poly(A) signal: SV40 polyadenylation signal
   6817..6871    -  CDS            lacI (fragment): lac repressor; lacI; The lac repressor binds to the lac operator to inhibit transcription in E. coli. This inhibition can be relieved by adding lactose or isopropyl-β-D-thiogalactopyranoside (IPTG).
   7054..7642    -  rep_origin     ori: high-copy-number ColE1/pMB1/pBR322/pUC origin of replication
   7813..8673    -  CDS            AmpR: β-lactamase; bla; confers resistance to ampicillin, carbenicillin, and related antibiotics
   8674..8778    -  promoter       AmpR promoter: bla
>Addgene plasmid #13765 | pCrx-DsRed | depositor full sequence | sequence record 7754 | Author sequence
GTCGACATTGATTATTGACTAGTGATGGGCCATGTGAGGGATAGAATGGAAACCTAATATAGTACAAGCT
TCCTAAAATACATACACATATGAAGGTGATCTAAATGAAACTGCCAAATAATGGGGGGGGGGCAGAGCTT
CAGGTGGCCATCTCTTGTCACCAAACGAAGCTTCCAGCACCAGGACTGGGTTATACTTAATTGAGTTGTT
GGTCAAAGGGGTCCCTTGGGAATCCCCAAGCCACCCAGGCTGTTGACAAGACTACAGGTTGCTCTTCACA
AACTGATGGCAAGGCCCCACTGCTGAAGACAACACCTACCCAACTCATTAAACACGGAGAAGTCAAAGCT
GGTGCCTACACAGAACCTTCATGTCTATGTTCTAGTGTCTCTGGTACAGGAAGATACTCTGCAAACTACC
AAAAGATATATGTAAATACTAACCCAGCCACAGACCTTTTGATCTACAGTGGTGTCCTGCCTGCAAGATA
GGCTAGGGCAGTGCCAGCATGAAGTTTGTGGGAGTGGCCAACCACTATCTGACTTAAAGCTTACTCTGTG
AGATGGAACTCATATTGACACTGCTTATATGACCAAGTACCTGGACTAGATAACCAAGGAACCTAGGGTA
AAGCCAAATGCTACTATTAAAAAGAAAAAGCAGGAGGCTGGCTCAGTGGTTAAGAGCACTGACTGCTCTT
CCGAAGGTCCTAAGTTCAAATCCCAGCAAGCACACAGTGGTTCACAACCATCTGTAATGAGATCTGACAC
CCTTTTCTGGTATGTCTGAAGACAGCTATAGTGTACTTACATATAATAAATAAATCTTTGGGCCAGAGTG
GCAGGGCTGGAGTCAGCAGAGGTCCTGAGTTCAATTCCCAGCAACCACATGATGGCTCACAACCATCTAC
ACAGCTACGGTGTACTCATATACATAAAATAAGTAAATAAAAAAATTTTTTTTCGAGACAGGGTTTTTCT
GTATAGCCCTGGCTGTCTCGGAACTCACTTTGTAGACCAGGCTGGCCTCGAACTCAGAAATCCACCTGCC
TCTGCCTCCCGAGTGCTGGGATTAAAGGTGTGCGTCACTACCCCCGGCTCAATAAATCTTAAAAAAAGAA
AAAAAGCAATAAAATGACTCCTAATGGCTTTCTTTTACTCATAGATCAGTGCCTTGCTCAGCCATCATCA
GAGAAGGTTCCTCCTGCAGCAGATGGGAAGAGATACAGAGATCCACGGCTAGACATATGCAGAGAGCTGA
AGTTCTGGAGAACTCAGCTCTAAAGGGGTGTCTCCATTATATCCATACCTCAACTCCTGCTGTGCAGGGA
ATCCTGCAAAAGAGGAGGAAGAAAGAGTGTATGAGTCAGAAGGGATGGAGGCCACCAAGGAAACAAGGTT
CTCTAAACTGACATATTCAAAGCTCATGTGAACTCACAGATCCCGAGGCAGCATGCACAGGGCCTGTGTG
GCTCTGCACCCGGGCTTCTGCCTATTTGTTAATTATTCTCGTTAAATTCTTTTGTGGGATCCTGAGTGTG
AGAACAGATCTTATCTTGCGCCTTCTCTTGGTTTTTTGAACTTCTCTCAACTGTGACTCTTAGTTTTTAC
TTTATTTTATTATTATATTTCATTGAATTATTATCCCTTATAAGCCTGTTTGTTTTCTAGTGAGACAGAA
AGGGAGTGGCTCCAGATGAGAGGGGAAAGTGGGGTGTAACTGGGAGGAGTAGAGTGTGGGGAAACCGAAA
TCAGATATTATGTAAGAAAAAGAAATCTATTTTTACTAACGAGAAAAAAAGAGTAATTCCTTGTCAGATG
TGATGAGCACACACCTGTAATCCCAGTTCTGACGAGACAGGTAGATCTCTGTAAATTCAAGGCTAGCCTG
GTCTACATAGGTACAAACAGCTGAGCCAGTGCTACAAAAGTGAGACCTGTCTCAAAAAAACTACCTCACA
ACACAAACAAAAAGGGGGATTGCCTGGAGGTCTGATCCTTAACACATCAAAACAGAAAATGACAACAAAC
AAACAAACAATAAACAGCAACAAACCCAAAACCCTACCTAAGCAACAAAGCCAAAAGAATGTCTTTCCAG
AAATCTCTGAGGTCCTGGGGCTATCTGTGGAGGTCTGTCCTTGGGTGGGGCAAGGCAGGAATTATAGCAA
GGACATCTGCTCTCAGCAGCCACCAGCTCCTCCTCCATGCTTCCCAGTGACACCATAGGAGCTCCCAGAA
CCACCAGGGAGGTTTCCTCATCTATTCCAGTCAGTCTCACTCATTCTCTCAGCCTTCATCAGTGTCCCAC
TGAACACAAGTGCCAGGCCAGCAAGGTGGCTCAGCAGGTAAAAAGTACTTGCCACCAAGTATCCCCAGGT
CCCCATGGTGGAAGAATAGAACCGGCTTCTGCAGGTTGTCTTTCGTCTCTTCCATGTGAACATCCTGCTT
TCCACAAACAAACAAACAAACAAACAAACAAACAAACAATGTAGTTAAACCAATTCAGACATGTCATGAA
TTCATAATTATGGATGAAAAGACAGTCCCTATAGAGAGGGGACACATTTCAATTATTTGGGTAGAGGCAT
CTAGAGCTAGGGTGATCCTGAGGGAGAGCCAAGTTAGGTACCCCCCCCCCCACACACACACACAATGTAG
AGATTGAACCTAGAACCTTGCTCTTGCCAGGCCTTTTAGTCCCAGTCTTTCAAGTTTTCTAAAACAAAAG
CAAAAACAAAAAAATCTAAACAAGGTGGGGCTTGTTGATGCACGCCTTTATTCCCAGCACTGGGAGGCAG
GGGCAAGTGGATCTATGTGGGTTTGAGGCCAGCCTGGTCTACAGAACAAGTATAGGACAGCCATGGCTCT
TTACACAGAGAAACCCTATCTCGAAAAAACAAAACAAAACAACAACAATCCCAAACAAAAAACAAAATAC
GGACCCCCTCAAAACAACAACAACAACAACAACAACAACAACAACAACAACAACAACAACAACAAAAATC
AACCCTCCAAAACTAAACCAGAAAACCCGCTCGTCACATGCATTCTGTAGGACTTTAGGCTAGAAATCTA
AAGATGAGGCCCCTGGCCTGAAGGATTGTTTCCTAACCCCGTCTGCATAGTTTAGCCTTCCTACTGGGCT
GAGCAAAAACGTGGGCCTGAGCCTCCTGTCAAGCTTCAGAGAGCGTCAGACAACTCCTCCTTTGTGTCAT
TCTACTAATGAGATCTGCTCTGATTCCCTTTCTGGCCCAGAGGCCCTAATCTCTCCTAGCAGGGGGCTGG
GGATAGGGGACAGAGGGGAGGTCCCCTCCTGACAAGCAGTGACCCAGTGGTGAGCAGGGATTAGAGTGTG
CGTGTGGCTGTGTGTGCCTGTGAGTGCACGGCCCGGTGTTTAGAGAAGCAGAACCAATTTGAGTGGGGAA
TGGGACTCGAAGTGATATTAATACCTAGAGAGATGAGGGGAGGGACAGAGGGGGAGGGAACCCTGAGGGG
GAGAGAGAGATGGCAGGAAGATGTGTATGCGTGGAGTAGCAAGCGAACCTTCATTTCAGCTCAAGGATTG
CAGGAAGCAACTAGAGGCTCTGAGACCAGGCTGTAGCCTCAGGCTTAGGTGGACAGGCAGAAGGGTCTCA
AATCCAGGAAGGGACCCACAGACAGTGGCAGAACGACAAAGGAGGGAGACACAGAGGGAGACAATGAGAG
AATGCAAACTTGCCTTACAAAGGGAACTAGGGACAGAGTCAGAGACAAGGTGAAGGGCTGGAGGGATGGC
TCTGTGGTTAAGAGCACTGGGGCTCTCCAGGAGGACCAGGGCTCCATTCTCAATACTTAATGGTGGCTTA
TAACCTGTAATTCCCGGTCCAGGGCATCTGATGCCCTCTTCTGGTCTCTTCAGGCATCAGGCACTCACTG
TGTGTGAACACGTGGGTGCAGGCACAATATCCATGTATGTATAATCAATAAACAAATCTAAACAAGAGAG
ACACAGAGAGAAAGAGTCAGACATACAGAGACACTCAGAGATAAAAAGACAGAGAGAAAGAGAGACAGGG
AGGAAAAGAGCCAGAACCAGAGCTGCAGAGAGACAGCCAGAGACAGAGAGATAGCGGGAGACAGAGAGTA
GAGGTAGAGTCCGACACAGATGGAGACTAACAGAGAGACAGAGAGACAGTGGGAGACAGAGAGTCTAACA
GAGACACAGGCAGAGATTGACAGAGACATAGAAACTCAGGGAGAGGCATAGAGACAAAGACACAAAGAAA
CTCAGAGAGGCAGGGTCTGAAATAGTGATGAAGATAGAGAAGCAGAGACTAGAGGCAATGGAGAAGATAC
AGAGCAATGGGGAGACAGAGATATAGAGAGCCCTGAGGAAGTGAGGGAAGAAGGGAGAAAGACAGAGAGG
CACAGAGAAAGAGAGAGAAACTGAGGCAGAAAAAGGGAGAACCATCAAGAACTACACATTTGAATTAGTT
CACTCAGTGGGGTCACAGATCTCTCTTCCCAGTTATTCTAGCTGTGTCAGAAGACTTAAAAGTTCAATAC
TAGCCTGGGCCACAAAGAACAACCCAGGAAGTCCTGTGCCTTTCTTTTCTGTCTCCCAGGAGCACTGTAC
ACTTCTTTCTGTGCTTTTGAAGACATTTCTTTTCAGATAGTAGCTGAAGCTGGAGGAATACCCTTTAGAC
CCAAGGAAAGACTTCCCTGAGAAGTGGGGGCTCCTGGTTGCAGGCAGGAGTTGGGCTTTCCCTCCCTTCT
TCATCAACCCTAATTGCCAAGATGTCACTGTGGGGGTGGTGGGATTAAGCAGACGGTGCCCTTCCCCCCA
GCCAATGTCACCTCCTGTTGCCCAGTGAGTCCCCCACCTTCCCTGGGATTACCCTTCCAGATCCAGGCCA
CAATAGATGACATCACTCCCAGCCCAGGCTTAAAGTCGCCCCGTGTGAGGGGACCTATTTCCTCTAGCCT
CTGCTGTCTGATGACACCATCCAGTACCTGAACATCCAGGAGAGTCCCCATTTCTCATCGAATTCCCGCG
GGCCCGGGATCCACCGGTCGCCACCATGGCCTCCTCCGAGAACGTCATCACCGAGTTCATGCGCTTCAAG
GTGCGCATGGAGGGCACCGTGAACGGCCACGAGTTCGAGATCGAGGGCGAGGGCGAGGGCCGCCCCTACG
AGGGCCACAACACCGTGAAGCTGAAGGTGACCAAGGGCGGCCCCCTGCCCTTCGCCTGGGACATCCTGTC
CCCCCAGTTCCAGTACGGCTCCAAGGTGTACGTGAAGCACCCCGCCGACATCCCCGACTACAAGAAGCTG
TCCTTCCCCGAGGGCTTCAAGTGGGAGCGCGTGATGAACTTCGAGGACGGCGGCGTGGCGACCGTGACCC
AGGACTCCTCCCTGCAGGACGGCTGCTTCATCTACAAGGTGAAGTTCATCGGCGTGAACTTCCCCTCCGA
CGGCCCCGTGATGCAGAAGAAGACCATGGGCTGGGAGGCCTCCACCGAGCGCCTGTACCCCCGCGACGGC
GTGCTGAAGGGCGAGACCCACAAGGCCCTGAAGCTGAAGGACGGCGGCCACTACCTGGTGGAGTTCAAGT
CCATCTACATGGCCAAGAAGCCCGTGCAGCTGCCCGGCTACTACTACGTGGACGCCAAGCTGGACATCAC
CTCCCACAACGAGGACTACACCATCGTGGAGCAGTACGAGCGCACCGAGGGCCGCCACCACCTGTTCCTG
TAGCGGCCGCACTCCTCAGGTGCAGGCTGCCTATCAGAAGGTGGTGGCTGGTGTGGCCAATGCCCTGGCT
CACAAATACCACTGAGATCTTTTTCCCTCTGCCAAAAATTATGGGGACATCATGAAGCCCCTTGAGCATC
TGACTTCTGGCTAATAAAGGAAATTTATTTTCATTGCAATAGTGTGTTGGAATTTTTTGTGTCTCTCACT
CGGAAGGACATATGGGAGGGCAAATCATTTAAAACATCAGAATGAGTATTTGGTTTAGAGTTTGGCAACA
TATGCCATATGCTGGCTGCCATGAACAAAGGTGGCTATAAAGAGGTCATCAGTATATGAAACAGCCCCCT
GCTGTCCATTCCTTATTCCATAGAAAAGCCTTGACTTGAGGTTAGATTTTTTTTATATTTTGTTTTGTGT
TATTTTTTTCTTTAACATCCCTAAAATTTTCCTTACATGTTTTACTAGCCAGATTTTTCCTCCTCTCCTG
ACTACTCCCAGTCATAGCTGTCCCTCTTCTCTTATGAAGATCCCTCGACCTGCAGCCCAAGCTTGGCGTA
ATCATGGTCATAGCTGTTTCCTGTGTGAAATTGTTATCCGCTCACAATTCCACACAACATACGAGCCGGA
AGCATAAAGTGTAAAGCCTGGGGTGCCTAATGAGTGAGCTAACTCACATTAATTGCGTTGCGCTCACTGC
CCGCTTTCCAGTCGGGAAACCTGTCGTGCCAGCGGATCCGCATCTCAATTAGTCAGCAACCATAGTCCCG
CCCCTAACTCCGCCCATCCCGCCCCTAACTCCGCCCAGTTCCGCCCATTCTCCGCCCCATGGCTGACTAA
TTTTTTTTATTTATGCAGAGGCCGAGGCCGCCTCGGCCTCTGAGCTATTCCAGAAGTAGTGAGGAGGCTT
TTTTGGAGGCCTAGGCTTTTGCAAAAAGCTAACTTGTTTATTGCAGCTTATAATGGTTACAAATAAAGCA
ATAGCATCACAAATTTCACAAATAAAGCATTTTTTTCACTGCATTCTAGTTGTGGTTTGTCCAAACTCAT
CAATGTATCTTATCATGTCTGGATCCGCTGCATTAATGAATCGGCCAACGCGCGGGGAGAGGCGGTTTGC
GTATTGGGCGCTCTTCCGCTTCCTCGCTCACTGACTCGCTGCGCTCGGTCGTTCGGCTGCGGCGAGCGGT
ATCAGCTCACTCAAAGGCGGTAATACGGTTATCCACAGAATCAGGGGATAACGCAGGAAAGAACATGTGA
GCAAAAGGCCAGCAAAAGGCCAGGAACCGTAAAAAGGCCGCGTTGCTGGCGTTTTTCCATAGGCTCCGCC
CCCCTGACGAGCATCACAAAAATCGACGCTCAAGTCAGAGGTGGCGAAACCCGACAGGACTATAAAGATA
CCAGGCGTTTCCCCCTGGAAGCTCCCTCGTGCGCTCTCCTGTTCCGACCCTGCCGCTTACCGGATACCTG
TCCGCCTTTCTCCCTTCGGGAAGCGTGGCGCTTTCTCAATGCTCACGCTGTAGGTATCTCAGTTCGGTGT
AGGTCGTTCGCTCCAAGCTGGGCTGTGTGCACGAACCCCCCGTTCAGCCCGACCGCTGCGCCTTATCCGG
TAACTATCGTCTTGAGTCCAACCCGGTAAGACACGACTTATCGCCACTGGCAGCAGCCACTGGTAACAGG
ATTAGCAGAGCGAGGTATGTAGGCGGTGCTACAGAGTTCTTGAAGTGGTGGCCTAACTACGGCTACACTA
GAAGGACAGTATTTGGTATCTGCGCTCTGCTGAAGCCAGTTACCTTCGGAAAAAGAGTTGGTAGCTCTTG
ATCCGGCAAACAAACCACCGCTGGTAGCGGTGGTTTTTTTGTTTGCAAGCAGCAGATTACGCGCAGAAAA
AAAGGATCTCAAGAAGATCCTTTGATCTTTTCTACGGGGTCTGACGCTCAGTGGAACGAAAACTCACGTT
AAGGGATTTTGGTCATGAGATTATCAAAAAGGATCTTCACCTAGATCCTTTTAAATTAAAAATGAAGTTT
TAAATCAATCTAAAGTATATATGAGTAAACTTGGTCTGACAGTTACCAATGCTTAATCAGTGAGGCACCT
ATCTCAGCGATCTGTCTATTTCGTTCATCCATAGTTGCCTGACTCCCCGTCGTGTAGATAACTACGATAC
GGGAGGGCTTACCATCTGGCCCCAGTGCTGCAATGATACCGCGAGACCCACGCTCACCGGCTCCAGATTT
ATCAGCAATAAACCAGCCAGCCGGAAGGGCCGAGCGCAGAAGTGGTCCTGCAACTTTATCCGCCTCCATC
CAGTCTATTAATTGTTGCCGGGAAGCTAGAGTAAGTAGTTCGCCAGTTAATAGTTTGCGCAACGTTGTTG
CCATTGCTACAGGCATCGTGGTGTCACGCTCGTCGTTTGGTATGGCTTCATTCAGCTCCGGTTCCCAACG
ATCAAGGCGAGTTACATGATCCCCCATGTTGTGCAAAAAAGCGGTTAGCTCCTTCGGTCCTCCGATCGTT
GTCAGAAGTAAGTTGGCCGCAGTGTTATCACTCATGGTTATGGCAGCACTGCATAATTCTCTTACTGTCA
TGCCATCCGTAAGATGCTTTTCTGTGACTGGTGAGTACTCAACCAAGTCATTCTGAGAATAGTGTATGCG
GCGACCGAGTTGCTCTTGCCCGGCGTCAATACGGGATAATACCGCGCCACATAGCAGAACTTTAAAAGTG
CTCATCATTGGAAAACGTTCTTCGGGGCGAAAACTCTCAAGGATCTTACCGCTGTTGAGATCCAGTTCGA
TGTAACCCACTCGTGCACCCAACTGATCTTCAGCATCTTTTACTTTCACCAGCGTTTCTGGGTGAGCAAA
AACAGGAAGGCAAAATGCCGCAAAAAAGGGAATAAGGGCGACACGGAAATGTTGAATACTCATACTCTTC
CTTTTTCAATATTATTGAAGCATTTATCAGGGTTATTGTCTCATGAGCGGATACATATTTGAATGTATTT
AGAAAAATAAACAAATAGGGGTTCCGCGCACATTTCCCCGAAAAGTGCCACCTG
