>Addgene plasmid #13765 | pCrx-DsRed | addgene partial sequence | sequence record 21298 | DsRed1-N 5'-GTACTGGAACTGGGGGGACAG-3'
GCCGCCCTTGGTCCCTTCAGCTTCACGGTGTTGTGGCCCTCGTAGGGGCGGCCCTCGCCCTCGCCCTCGA
TCTCGAACTCGTGGCCGTTCACGGTGCCCTCCATGCGCACCTTGAAGCGCATGAGCTCCTTGATGACGTT
CTTGGAGGAGCGCACCATGGTGGCGACCGGTGGATCCCGGGCCCGCGGGAATTCGATTGACAAATGGGGA
CTCTCCTGGATGTTCATGTACTGGATGGTGTCATCAGACAGCATAGGCTAGAGGAAATAGGTCCCCACAC
ACCGGGCGACTTTAAGCCTGGGCTGGGAGTGATGTCATCTACTGTGGCCTGAATCTGGAATGG
